Addgene plasmid #77513: DTYMK gRNA (BRDN0001145924)
Purpose: 3rd generation lentiviral gRNA plasmid targeting human DTYMK
Depositing lab: John Doench & David Root. Depositing organization: Broad Institute. Publication: Optimized sgRNA design to maximize activity and minimize off-target effects of CRISPR-Cas9. Doench JG, Fusi N, Sullender M, Hegde M, Vaimberg EW, Donovan KF, Smith I, Tothova Z, Wilen C, Orchard R, Virgin HW, Listgarten J, Root DE. Nat Biotechnol. 2016 Jan 18. doi: 10.1038/nbt.3437. PubMed 26780180.
Backbone
  Vector backbone: lentiGuide-Puro
  Backbone manufacturer: Zhang Lab (Addgene plasmid # 52963)
  Vector type: Mammalian Expression, Lentiviral, CRISPR
  Selectable markers: Puromycin
Growth in bacteria
  Bacterial resistance: Ampicillin, 100 μg/mL
  Growth temperature: 37°C
  Growth strain: DH5alpha
  Copy number: High Copy
Gene/Insert
  Gene/Insert name: DTYMK (alt names: DTYMK; NM_001165031.1)
  gRNA/shRNA sequence: ATGCGTATCTGTCCACGACG
  Species: H. sapiens (human)
  Entrez Gene: DTYMK (a.k.a. CDC8, PP3731, TMPK, TYMK)
  Promoter: hU6
  Cloning method: Unknown
  Sequencing primers: 5′ U6-F; 3′ pS2-R
Terms and licenses: Academic/Nonprofit Terms; Industry Terms: Not Available to Industry
Depositor comments: The gRNA was designed to target the following Genbank reference sequence(s): NM_001165031.1,NM_012145.3. Note that this plasmid does NOT contain Cas9. It should be used in conjunction with lentiCas9-Blast (Addgene #52962) or otherwise with cell lines already expressing Cas9. Browse the full kinome gRNA library at http://www.addgene.org/pooled-library/broadgpp-human-kinome/ or visit http://www.broadinstitute.org/rnai/public/ for detailed protocols and information.
How to cite: DTYMK gRNA (BRDN0001145924) was a gift from John Doench & David Root (Addgene plasmid # 77513 ; http://n2t.net/addgene:77513 ; RRID:Addgene_77513)
