[The description below was written by a language model from this plasmid's Addgene catalogue record and pLannotate feature annotations shown in this document.]
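Description:
DTYMK gRNA (BRDN0001145924) is a third-generation lentiviral guide RNA plasmid built on the lentiGuide-Puro backbone and designed to target human DTYMK (also known as TMPK, TYMK or CDC8). It is propagated in E. coli as a high-copy plasmid through a ColE1/pUC-type origin with ampicillin selection from the β-lactamase gene. The backbone also carries an f1 origin, an SV40 origin and poly(A) signal, and remnants of lac and phage-promoter cloning sequences that have no role in the payload.

The viral genome is transcribed from an RSV promoter fused to a truncated HIV-1 5' LTR, which makes packaging Tat-independent. It contains the Ψ packaging signal with a partial gag region, the Rev response element for nuclear export of the full-length RNA, a central polypurine tract, and a self-inactivating ΔU3 3' LTR. Two expression units sit between the LTRs. A human U6 RNA polymerase III promoter drives the DTYMK-specific spacer joined to the Streptococcus pyogenes Cas9 guide scaffold. Downstream, the EF-1α core promoter with its intron A drives puromycin N-acetyltransferase, followed by a WPRE that enhances transcript expression, so that transduced mammalian cells can be selected with puromycin.

The plasmid does not encode Cas9. According to the record, it should be paired with a separate Cas9 lentivector such as lentiCas9-Blast, or used in cells that already express Cas9. The guide was designed against two DTYMK reference transcripts and belongs to a human kinome gRNA collection linked to work on optimized sgRNA design, making it suited to Cas9-mediated knockout of DTYMK in human cells.
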