Features (pLannotate 1.2.2; 29 found; start..end, strand, type, name):
     14..80      +  CDS            small t antigen (fragment): SV40 (simian virus 40) small t antigen
    106..317     +  promoter       EF-1α core promoter: core promoter for human elongation factor EF-1α
    318..1256    +  intron         EF-1α intron A: intron upstream of the start codon of human EF-1α
   1278..1877    +  CDS            PuroR (fragment): puromycin N-acetyltransferase; pac from Streptomyces; confers resistance to puromycin
   1893..2481    +  misc_feature   WPRE: woodchuck hepatitis virus posttranscriptional regulatory element
   2532..2551    +  misc_feature   cPPT/CTS (fragment): central polypurine tract and central termination sequence of HIV-1
   2553..2786    +  LTR            3' LTR (ΔU3): self-inactivating 3' long terminal repeat (LTR) from HIV-1
   2864..2985    +  polyA_signal   SV40 poly(A) signal: SV40 polyadenylation signal
   3025..3160    +  rep_origin     SV40 ori: SV40 origin of replication
   3181..3199    -  promoter       T7 promoter: promoter for bacteriophage T7 RNA polymerase
   3207..3362    +  CDS            lacZα (fragment): LacZα fragment of β-galactosidase; lacZ fragment
   3367..3795    +  rep_origin     f1 ori (sequence partly withheld): f1 bacteriophage origin of replication; arrow indicates direction of (+) strand synthesis
   3848..3952    +  promoter       AmpR promoter: bla
   3953..4813    +  CDS            AmpR: β-lactamase; bla; confers resistance to ampicillin, carbenicillin, and related antibiotics
   4984..5572    +  rep_origin     ori: high-copy-number ColE1/pMB1/pBR322/pUC origin of replication
   5755..5847    +  CDS            lacI (fragment): lac repressor; lacI; The lac repressor binds to the lac operator to inhibit transcription in E. coli. This inhibition can be relieved by adding lactose or isopropyl-β-D-thiogalactopyranoside (IPTG).
   5860..5881    +  protein_bind   CAP binding site: CAP binding activates transcription in the presence of cAMP. E. coli catabolite activator protein
   5896..5926    +  promoter       lac promoter: promoter for the E. coli lac operon
   5934..5950    +  protein_bind   lac operator: The lac repressor binds to the lac operator to inhibit transcription in E. coli. This inhibition can be relieved by adding lactose or isopropyl-β-D-thiogalactopyranoside (IPTG). lac repressor encoded by lacI
   5995..6013    +  promoter       T3 promoter: promoter for bacteriophage T3 RNA polymerase
   6041..6267    +  promoter       RSV promoter: Rous sarcoma virus enhancer/promoter
   6268..6448    +  LTR            5' LTR (truncated): truncated 5' long terminal repeat (LTR) from HIV-1
   6495..6620    +  misc_feature   HIV-1 Ψ: packaging signal of human immunodeficiency virus type 1
   6604..6967    +  CDS            HIV-1 gag (fragment): gag protein from human immunodeficiency virus 1; gag
   7113..7346    +  misc_feature   RRE: The Rev response element (RRE) of HIV-1 allows for Rev-dependent mRNA export from the nucleus to the cytoplasm.
   7723..7749    +  CDS            Rev (fragment): human immunodeficiency virus 1 (HIV-1) Rev protein; rev; enhances nuclear export of unspliced and incompletely spliced viral mRNAs
   7753..7993    +  promoter       U6 promoter: RNA polymerase III promoter for human U6 snRNA
   8023..8098    +  misc_RNA       gRNA scaffold: guide RNA scaffold for the Streptococcus pyogenes CRISPR/Cas9 system
   8154..8271    +  misc_feature   cPPT/CTS: central polypurine tract and central termination sequence of HIV-1
>Addgene plasmid #77513 | DTYMK gRNA (BRDN0001145924) | addgene full sequence | sequence record 187908 | Addgene Assembled Sequence
CCCGGGTGCAAAGATGGATAAAGTTTTAAACAGAGAGGAATCTTTGCAGCTAATGGACCTTCTAGGTCTT
GAAAGGAGTGGGAATTGGCTCCGGTGCCCGTCAGTGGGCAGAGCGCACATCGCCCACAGTCCCCGAGAAG
TTGGGGGGAGGGGTCGGCAATTGATCCGGTGCCTAGAGAAGGTGGCGCGGGGTAAACTGGGAAAGTGATG
TCGTGTACTGGCTCCGCCTTTTTCCCGAGGGTGGGGGAGAACCGTATATAAGTGCAGTAGTCGCCGTGAA
CGTTCTTTTTCGCAACGGGTTTGCCGCCAGAACACAGGTAAGTGCCGTGTGTGGTTCCCGCGGGCCTGGC
CTCTTTACGGGTTATGGCCCTTGCGTGCCTTGAATTACTTCCACCTGGCTGCAGTACGTGATTCTTGATC
CCGAGCTTCGGGTTGGAAGTGGGTGGGAGAGTTCGAGGCCTTGCGCTTAAGGAGCCCCTTCGCCTCGTGC
TTGAGTTGAGGCCTGGCCTGGGCGCTGGGGCCGCCGCGTGCGAATCTGGTGGCACCTTCGCGCCTGTCTC
GCTGCTTTCGATAAGTCTCTAGCCATTTAAAATTTTTGATGACCTGCTGCGACGCTTTTTTTCTGGCAAG
ATAGTCTTGTAAATGCGGGCCAAGATCTGCACACTGGTATTTCGGTTTTTGGGGCCGCGGGCGGCGACGG
GGCCCGTGCGTCCCAGCGCACATGTTCGGCGAGGCGGGGCCTGCGAGCGCGGCCACCGAGAATCGGACGG
GGGTAGTCTCAAGCTGGCCGGCCTGCTCTGGTGCCTGGCCTCGCGCCGCCGTGTATCGCCCCGCCCTGGG
CGGCAAGGCTGGCCCGGTCGGCACCAGTTGCGTGAGCGGAAAGATGGCCGCTTCCCGGCCCTGCTGCAGG
GAGCTCAAAATGGAGGACGCGGCGCTCGGGAGAGCGGGCGGGTGAGTCACCCACACAAAGGAAAAGGGCC
TTTCCGTCCTCAGCCGTCGCTTCATGTGACTCCACGGAGTACCGGGCGCCGTCCAGGCACCTCGATTAGT
TCTCGAGCTTTTGGAGTACGTCGTCTTTAGGTTGGGGGGAGGGGTTTTATGCGATGGAGTTTCCCCACAC
TGAGTGGGTGGAGACTGAAGTTAGGCCAGCTTGGCACTTGATGTAATTCTCCTTGGAATTTGCCCTTTTT
GAGTTTGGATCTTGGTTCATTCTCAAGCCTCAGACAGTGGTTCAAAGTTTTTTTCTTCCATTTCAGGTGT
CGTGACGTACGGCCACCATGACCGAGTACAAGCCCACGGTGCGCCTCGCCACCCGCGACGACGTCCCCAG
GGCCGTACGCACCCTCGCCGCCGCGTTCGCCGACTACCCCGCCACGCGCCACACCGTCGATCCGGACCGC
CACATCGAGCGGGTCACCGAGCTGCAAGAACTCTTCCTCACGCGCGTCGGGCTCGACATCGGCAAGGTGT
GGGTCGCGGACGACGGCGCCGCCGTGGCGGTCTGGACCACGCCGGAGAGCGTCGAAGCGGGGGCGGTGTT
CGCCGAGATCGGCCCGCGCATGGCCGAGTTGAGCGGTTCCCGGCTGGCCGCGCAGCAACAGATGGAAGGC
CTCCTGGCGCCGCACCGGCCCAAGGAGCCCGCGTGGTTCCTGGCCACCGTCGGAGTCTCGCCCGACCACC
AGGGCAAGGGTCTGGGCAGCGCCGTCGTGCTCCCCGGAGTGGAGGCGGCCGAGCGCGCCGGGGTGCCCGC
CTTCCTGGAGACCTCCGCGCCCCGCAACCTCCCCTTCTACGAGCGGCTCGGCTTCACCGTCACCGCCGAC
GTCGAGGTGCCCGAAGGACCGCGCACCTGGTGCATGACCCGCAAGCCCGGTGCCTGAACGCGTTAAGTCG
ACAATCAACCTCTGGATTACAAAATTTGTGAAAGATTGACTGGTATTCTTAACTATGTTGCTCCTTTTAC
GCTATGTGGATACGCTGCTTTAATGCCTTTGTATCATGCTATTGCTTCCCGTATGGCTTTCATTTTCTCC
TCCTTGTATAAATCCTGGTTGCTGTCTCTTTATGAGGAGTTGTGGCCCGTTGTCAGGCAACGTGGCGTGG
TGTGCACTGTGTTTGCTGACGCAACCCCCACTGGTTGGGGCATTGCCACCACCTGTCAGCTCCTTTCCGG
GACTTTCGCTTTCCCCCTCCCTATTGCCACGGCGGAACTCATCGCCGCCTGCCTTGCCCGCTGCTGGACA
GGGGCTCGGCTGTTGGGCACTGACAATTCCGTGGTGTTGTCGGGGAAATCATCGTCCTTTCCTTGGCTGC
TCGCCTGTGTTGCCACCTGGATTCTGCGCGGGACGTCCTTCTGCTACGTCCCTTCGGCCCTCAATCCAGC
GGACCTTCCTTCCCGCGGCCTGCTGCCGGCTCTGCGGCCTCTTCCGCGTCTTCGCCTTCGCCCTCAGACG
AGTCGGATCTCCCTTTGGGCCGCCTCCCCGCGTCGACTTTAAGACCAATGACTTACAAGGCAGCTGTAGA
TCTTAGCCACTTTTTAAAAGAAAAGGGGGGACTGGAAGGGCTAATTCACTCCCAACGAAGACAAGATCTG
CTTTTTGCTTGTACTGGGTCTCTCTGGTTAGACCAGATCTGAGCCTGGGAGCTCTCTGGCTAACTAGGGA
ACCCACTGCTTAAGCCTCAATAAAGCTTGCCTTGAGTGCTTCAAGTAGTGTGTGCCCGTCTGTTGTGTGA
CTCTGGTAACTAGAGATCCCTCAGACCCTTTTAGTCAGTGTGGAAAATCTCTAGCAGTACGTATAGTAGT
TCATGTCATCTTATTATTCAGTATTTATAACTTGCAAAGAAATGAATATCAGAGAGTGAGAGGAACTTGT
TTATTGCAGCTTATAATGGTTACAAATAAAGCAATAGCATCACAAATTTCACAAATAAAGCATTTTTTTC
ACTGCATTCTAGTTGTGGTTTGTCCAAACTCATCAATGTATCTTATCATGTCTGGCTCTAGCTATCCCGC
CCCTAACTCCGCCCATCCCGCCCCTAACTCCGCCCAGTTCCGCCCATTCTCCGCCCCATGGCTGACTAAT
TTTTTTTATTTATGCAGAGGCCGAGGCCGCCTCGGCCTCTGAGCTATTCCAGAAGTAGTGAGGAGGCTTT
TTTGGAGGCCTAGGGACGTACCCAATTCGCCCTATAGTGAGTCGTATTACGCGCGCTCACTGGCCGTCGT
TTTACAACGTCGTGACTGGGAAAACCCTGGCGTTACCCAACTTAATCGCCTTGCAGCACATCCCCCTTTC
GCCAGCTGGCGTAATAGCGAAGAGGCCCGCACCGATCGCCCTTCCCAACAGTTGCGCAGCCTGAATGGCG
AATGGG
[124 nt withheld, positions 3367-3490]
C
[91 nt withheld, positions 3492-3582]
A
[49 nt withheld, positions 3584-3632]
CCTTTGACGTTGGAGTCCACGTTCTTT
[37 nt withheld, positions 3660-3696]
ACCCTATCTCGGTCTATTCTTTTGATTTATAAGGGATTTTGCCGATTTCGGCCTATTGGTTAAAAAATGA
GCTGATTTAACAAAAATTTAACGCGAATTTTAACAAAATATTAACGCTTACAATTTAGGTGGCACTTTTC
GGGGAAATGTGCGCGGAACCCCTATTTGTTTATTTTTCTAAATACATTCAAATATGTATCCGCTCATGAG
ACAATAACCCTGATAAATGCTTCAATAATATTGAAAAAGGAAGAGTATGAGTATTCAACATTTCCGTGTC
GCCCTTATTCCCTTTTTTGCGGCATTTTGCCTTCCTGTTTTTGCTCACCCAGAAACGCTGGTGAAAGTAA
AAGATGCTGAAGATCAGTTGGGTGCACGAGTGGGTTACATCGAACTGGATCTCAACAGCGGTAAGATCCT
TGAGAGTTTTCGCCCCGAAGAACGTTTTCCAATGATGAGCACTTTTAAAGTTCTGCTATGTGGCGCGGTA
TTATCCCGTATTGACGCCGGGCAAGAGCAACTCGGTCGCCGCATACACTATTCTCAGAATGACTTGGTTG
AGTACTCACCAGTCACAGAAAAGCATCTTACGGATGGCATGACAGTAAGAGAATTATGCAGTGCTGCCAT
AACCATGAGTGATAACACTGCGGCCAACTTACTTCTGACAACGATCGGAGGACCGAAGGAGCTAACCGCT
TTTTTGCACAACATGGGGGATCATGTAACTCGCCTTGATCGTTGGGAACCGGAGCTGAATGAAGCCATAC
CAAACGACGAGCGTGACACCACGATGCCTGTAGCAATGGCAACAACGTTGCGCAAACTATTAACTGGCGA
ACTACTTACTCTAGCTTCCCGGCAACAATTAATAGACTGGATGGAGGCGGATAAAGTTGCAGGACCACTT
CTGCGCTCGGCCCTTCCGGCTGGCTGGTTTATTGCTGATAAATCTGGAGCCGGTGAGCGTGGGTCTCGCG
GTATCATTGCAGCACTGGGGCCAGATGGTAAGCCCTCCCGTATCGTAGTTATCTACACGACGGGGAGTCA
GGCAACTATGGATGAACGAAATAGACAGATCGCTGAGATAGGTGCCTCACTGATTAAGCATTGGTAACTG
TCAGACCAAGTTTACTCATATATACTTTAGATTGATTTAAAACTTCATTTTTAATTTAAAAGGATCTAGG
TGAAGATCCTTTTTGATAATCTCATGACCAAAATCCCTTAACGTGAGTTTTCGTTCCACTGAGCGTCAGA
CCCCGTAGAAAAGATCAAAGGATCTTCTTGAGATCCTTTTTTTCTGCGCGTAATCTGCTGCTTGCAAACA
AAAAAACCACCGCTACCAGCGGTGGTTTGTTTGCCGGATCAAGAGCTACCAACTCTTTTTCCGAAGGTAA
CTGGCTTCAGCAGAGCGCAGATACCAAATACTGTTCTTCTAGTGTAGCCGTAGTTAGGCCACCACTTCAA
GAACTCTGTAGCACCGCCTACATACCTCGCTCTGCTAATCCTGTTACCAGTGGCTGCTGCCAGTGGCGAT
AAGTCGTGTCTTACCGGGTTGGACTCAAGACGATAGTTACCGGATAAGGCGCAGCGGTCGGGCTGAACGG
GGGGTTCGTGCACACAGCCCAGCTTGGAGCGAACGACCTACACCGAACTGAGATACCTACAGCGTGAGCT
ATGAGAAAGCGCCACGCTTCCCGAAGGGAGAAAGGCGGACAGGTATCCGGTAAGCGGCAGGGTCGGAACA
GGAGAGCGCACGAGGGAGCTTCCAGGGGGAAACGCCTGGTATCTTTATAGTCCTGTCGGGTTTCGCCACC
TCTGACTTGAGCGTCGATTTTTGTGATGCTCGTCAGGGGGGCGGAGCCTATGGAAAAACGCCAGCAACGC
GGCCTTTTTACGGTTCCTGGCCTTTTGCTGGCCTTTTGCTCACATGTTCTTTCCTGCGTTATCCCCTGAT
TCTGTGGATAACCGTATTACCGCCTTTGAGTGAGCTGATACCGCTCGCCGCAGCCGAACGACCGAGCGCA
GCGAGTCAGTGAGCGAGGAAGCGGAAGAGCGCCCAATACGCAAACCGCCTCTCCCCGCGCGTTGGCCGAT
TCATTAATGCAGCTGGCACGACAGGTTTCCCGACTGGAAAGCGGGCAGTGAGCGCAACGCAATTAATGTG
AGTTAGCTCACTCATTAGGCACCCCAGGCTTTACACTTTATGCTTCCGGCTCGTATGTTGTGTGGAATTG
TGAGCGGATAACAATTTCACACAGGAAACAGCTATGACCATGATTACGCCAAGCGCGCAATTAACCCTCA
CTAAAGGGAACAAAAGCTGGAGCTGCAAGCTTAATGTAGTCTTATGCAATACTCTTGTAGTCTTGCAACA
TGGTAACGATGAGTTAGCAACATGCCTTACAAGGAGAGAAAAAGCACCGTGCATGCCGATTGGTGGAAGT
AAGGTGGTACGATCGTGCCTTATTAGGAAGGCAACAGACGGGTCTGACATGGATTGGACGAACCACTGAA
TTGCCGCATTGCAGAGATATTGTATTTAAGTGCCTAGCTCGATACATAAACGGGTCTCTCTGGTTAGACC
AGATCTGAGCCTGGGAGCTCTCTGGCTAACTAGGGAACCCACTGCTTAAGCCTCAATAAAGCTTGCCTTG
AGTGCTTCAAGTAGTGTGTGCCCGTCTGTTGTGTGACTCTGGTAACTAGAGATCCCTCAGACCCTTTTAG
TCAGTGTGGAAAATCTCTAGCAGTGGCGCCCGAACAGGGACTTGAAAGCGAAAGGGAAACCAGAGGAGCT
CTCTCGACGCAGGACTCGGCTTGCTGAAGCGCGCACGGCAAGAGGCGAGGGGCGGCGACTGGTGAGTACG
CCAAAAATTTTGACTAGCGGAGGCTAGAAGGAGAGAGATGGGTGCGAGAGCGTCAGTATTAAGCGGGGGA
GAATTAGATCGCGATGGGAAAAAATTCGGTTAAGGCCAGGGGGAAAGAAAAAATATAAATTAAAACATAT
AGTATGGGCAAGCAGGGAGCTAGAACGATTCGCAGTTAATCCTGGCCTGTTAGAAACATCAGAAGGCTGT
AGACAAATACTGGGACAGCTACAACCATCCCTTCAGACAGGATCAGAAGAACTTAGATCATTATATAATA
CAGTAGCAACCCTCTATTGTGTGCATCAAAGGATAGAGATAAAAGACACCAAGGAAGCTTTAGACAAGAT
AGAGGAAGAGCAAAACAAAAGTAAGACCACCGCACAGCAAGCGGCCGCTGATCTTCAGACCTGGAGGAGG
AGATATGAGGGACAATTGGAGAAGTGAATTATATAAATATAAAGTAGTAAAAATTGAACCATTAGGAGTA
GCACCCACCAAGGCAAAGAGAAGAGTGGTGCAGAGAGAAAAAAGAGCAGTGGGAATAGGAGCTTTGTTCC
TTGGGTTCTTGGGAGCAGCAGGAAGCACTATGGGCGCAGCGTCAATGACGCTGACGGTACAGGCCAGACA
ATTATTGTCTGGTATAGTGCAGCAGCAGAACAATTTGCTGAGGGCTATTGAGGCGCAACAGCATCTGTTG
CAACTCACAGTCTGGGGCATCAAGCAGCTCCAGGCAAGAATCCTGGCTGTGGAAAGATACCTAAAGGATC
AACAGCTCCTGGGGATTTGGGGTTGCTCTGGAAAACTCATTTGCACCACTGCTGTGCCTTGGAATGCTAG
TTGGAGTAATAAATCTCTGGAACAGATTTGGAATCACACGACCTGGATGGAGTGGGACAGAGAAATTAAC
AATTACACAAGCTTAATACACTCCTTAATTGAAGAATCGCAAAACCAGCAAGAAAAGAATGAACAAGAAT
TATTGGAATTAGATAAATGGGCAAGTTTGTGGAATTGGTTTAACATAACAAATTGGCTGTGGTATATAAA
ATTATTCATAATGATAGTAGGAGGCTTGGTAGGTTTAAGAATAGTTTTTGCTGTACTTTCTATAGTGAAT
AGAGTTAGGCAGGGATATTCACCATTATCGTTTCAGACCCACCTCCCAACCCCGAGGGGACCCAGAGAGG
GCCTATTTCCCATGATTCCTTCATATTTGCATATACGATACAAGGCTGTTAGAGAGATAATTAGAATTAA
TTTGACTGTAAACACAAAGATATTAGTACAAAATACGTGACGTAGAAAGTAATAATTTCTTGGGTAGTTT
GCAGTTTTAAAATTATGTTTTAAAATGGACTATCATATGCTTACCGTAACTTGAAAGTATTTCGATTTCT
TGGCTTTATATATCTTGTGGAAAGGACGAAACACCGATGCGTATCTGTCCACGACGGTTTTAGAGCTAGA
AATAGCAAGTTAAAATAAGGCTAGTCCGTTATCAACTTGAAAAAGTGGCACCGAGTCGGTGCTTTTTTAA
GCTTGGCGTAACTAGATCTTGAGACAAATGGCAGTATTCATCCACAATTTTAAAAGAAAAGGGGGGATTG
GGGGGTACAGTGCAGGGGAAAGAATAGTAGACATAATAGCAACAGACATACAAACTAAAGAATTACAAAA
ACAAATTACAAAAATTCAAAATTTTCGGGTTTATTACAGGGACAGCAGAGATCCACTTTGGCGCCGGCTC
GAGGGGG
