>Addgene plasmid #77513 | DTYMK gRNA (BRDN0001145924) | depositor partial sequence | sequence record 144973 | Target Sequence
ATGCGTATCTGTCCACGACG
