>Addgene plasmid #77513 | DTYMK gRNA (BRDN0001145924) | addgene partial sequence | sequence record 187907 | hU6-F
AGAAAGTAATAATTTCTTGGGTAGTTTGCAGTTTTAAAATTATGTTTTAAAATGGACTATCATATGCTTA
CCGTAACTTGAAAGTATTTCGATTTCTTGGCTTTATATATCTTGTGGAAAGGACGAAACACCGATGCGTA
TCTGTCCACGACGGTTTTAGAGCTAGAAATAGCAAGTTAAAATAAGGCTAGTCCGTTATCAACTTGAAAA
AGTGGCACCGAGTCGGTGCTTTTTTAAGCTTGGCGTAACTAGATCTTGAGACAAATGGCAGTATTCATCC
ACAATTTTAAAAGAAAAGGGGGGATTGGGGGGTACAGTGCAGGGGAAAGAATAGTAGACATAATAGCAAC
AGACATACAAACTAAAGAATTACAAAAACAAATTACAAAAATTCAAAATTTTCGGGTTTATTACAGGGAC
AGCAGAGATCCACTTTGGCGCCGGCTCGAGGGGGCCCGGGTGCAAAGATGGATAAAGTTTTAAACAGAGA
GGAATCTTTGCAGCTAATGGACCTTCTAGGTCTTGAAAGGAGTGGGAATTGGCTCCGGTGCCCGTCAGTG
GGCAGAGCGC
